>Addgene plasmid #236832 | pNL [NlucP/CEBP-RE/Hygro] Vector | addgene full sequence | sequence record 471833 | Addgene NGS Result
GGCCTAACTGGCCGGTACCTGAGCTCACAGATTGCGCAATCTAACAGATTGCGCAATCTAACAGATTGCG
CAATCTAACAGATTGCGCAATCTAACAGATTGCGCAATCTACTCGAGGATATCAAGATCTGGCCTCGGCG
GCCAAGCTTAGACACTAGAGGGTATATAATGGAAGCTCGACTTCCAGCTTGGCAATCCGGTACTGTTGGT
AAAGCCACCATGGTCTTCACACTCGAAGATTTCGTTGGGGACTGGCGACAGACAGCCGGCTACAACCTGG
ACCAAGTCCTTGAACAGGGAGGTGTGTCCAGTTTGTTTCAGAATCTCGGGGTGTCCGTAACTCCGATCCA
AAGGATTGTCCTGAGCGGTGAAAATGGGCTGAAGATCGACATCCATGTCATCATCCCGTATGAAGGTCTG
AGCGGCGACCAAATGGGCCAGATCGAAAAAATTTTTAAGGTGGTGTACCCTGTGGATGATCATCACTTTA
AGGTGATCCTGCACTATGGCACACTGGTAATCGACGGGGTTACGCCGAACATGATCGACTATTTCGGACG
GCCGTATGAAGGCATCGCCGTGTTCGACGGCAAAAAGATCACTGTAACAGGGACCCTGTGGAACGGCAAC
AAAATTATCGACGAGCGCCTGATCAACCCCGACGGCTCCCTGCTGTTCCGAGTAACCATCAACGGAGTGA
CCGGCTGGCGGCTGTGCGAACGCATTCTGGCGAATTCTCACGGCTTTCCGCCTGAGGTTGAAGAGCAAGC
CGCCGGTACATTGCCTATGTCCTGCGCACAAGAAAGCGGTATGGACCGGCACCCAGCCGCTTGTGCTTCA
GCTCGCATCAACGTCTAAGGCCGCGACTCTAGAGTCGGGGCGGCCGGCCGCTTCGAGCAGACATGATAAG
ATACATTGATGAGTTTGGACAAACCACAACTAGAATGCAGTGAAAAAAATGCTTTATTTGTGAAATTTGT
GATGCTATTGCTTTATTTGTAACCATTATAAGCTGCAATAAACAAGTTAACAACAACAATTGCATTCATT
TTATGTTTCAGGTTCAGGGGGAGGTGTGGGAGGTTTTTTAAAGCAAGTAAAACCTCTACAAATGTGGTAA
AATCGATAAGGATCCGTTTGCGTATTGGGCGCTCTTCCGCTGATCTGCGCAGCACCATGGCCTGAAATAA
CCTCTGAAAGAGGAACTTGGTTAGCTACCTTCTGAGGCGGAAAGAACCAGCTGTGGAATGTGTGTCAGTT
AGGGTGTGGAAAGTCCCCAGGCTCCCCAGCAGGCAGAAGTATGCAAAGCATGCATCTCAATTAGTCAGCA
ACCAGGTGTGGAAAGTCCCCAGGCTCCCCAGCAGGCAGAAGTATGCAAAGCATGCATCTCAATTAGTCAG
CAACCATAGTCCCGCCCCTAACTCCGCCCATCCCGCCCCTAACTCCGCCCAGTTCCGCCCATTCTCCGCC
CCATGGCTGACTAATTTTTTTTATTTATGCAGAGGCCGAGGCCGCCTCTGCCTCTGAGCTATTCCAGAAG
TAGTGAGGAGGCTTTTTTGGAGGCCTAGGCTTTTGCAAAAAGCTCGATTCTTCTGACACTAGCGCCACCA
TGAAGAAGCCCGAACTCACCGCTACCAGCGTTGAAAAATTTCTCATCGAGAAGTTCGACAGTGTGAGCGA
CCTGATGCAGTTGTCGGAGGGCGAAGAGAGCCGAGCCTTCAGCTTCGATGTCGGCGGACGCGGCTATGTA
CTGCGGGTGAATAGCTGCGCTGATGGCTTCTACAAAGACCGCTACGTGTACCGCCACTTCGCCAGCGCTG
CACTACCCATCCCCGAAGTGTTGGACATCGGCGAGTTCAGCGAGAGCCTGACATACTGCATCAGTAGACG
CGCCCAAGGCGTTACTCTCCAAGACCTCCCCGAAACAGAGCTGCCTGCTGTGTTACAGCCTGTCGCCGAA
GCTATGGATGCTATTGCCGCCGCCGACCTCAGTCAAACCAGCGGCTTCGGCCCATTCGGGCCCCAAGGCA
TCGGCCAGTACACAACCTGGCGGGATTTCATTTGCGCCATTGCTGATCCCCATGTCTACCACTGGCAGAC
CGTGATGGACGACACCGTGTCCGCCAGCGTAGCTCAAGCCCTGGACGAACTGATGCTGTGGGCCGAAGAC
TGTCCCGAGGTGCGCCACCTCGTCCATGCCGACTTCGGCAGCAACAACGTCCTGACCGACAACGGCCGCA
TCACCGCCGTAATCGACTGGTCCGAAGCTATGTTCGGGGACAGTCAGTACGAGGTGGCCAACATCTTCTT
CTGGCGGCCCTGGCTGGCTTGCATGGAGCAGCAGACTCGCTACTTCGAGCGCCGGCATCCCGAGCTGGCC
GGCAGCCCTCGTCTGCGAGCCTACATGCTGCGCATCGGCCTGGATCAGCTCTACCAGAGCCTCGTGGACG
GCAACTTCGACGATGCTGCCTGGGCTCAAGGCCGCTGCGATGCCATCGTCCGCAGCGGGGCCGGCACCGT
CGGTCGCACACAAATCGCTCGCCGGAGCGCAGCCGTATGGACCGACGGCTGCGTCGAGGTGCTGGCCGAC
AGCGGCAACCGCCGGCCCAGTACACGACCGCGCGCTAAGGAGGTAGGTCGAGTTTAAACTCTAGAACCGG
TCATGGCCGCAATAAAATATCTTTATTTTCATTACATCTGTGTGTTGGTTTTTTGTGTGTTCGAACTAGA
TGCTGTCGACCGATGCCCTTGAGAGCCTTCAACCCAGTCAGCTCCTTCCGGTGGGCGCGGGGCATGACTA
TCGTCGCCGCACTTATGACTGTCTTCTTTATCATGCAACTCGTAGGACAGGTGCCGGCAGCGCTCTTCCG
CTTCCTCGCTCACTGACTCGCTGCGCTCGGTCGTTCGGCTGCGGCGAGCGGTATCAGCTCACTCAAAGGC
GGTAATACGGTTATCCACAGAATCAGGGGATAACGCAGGAAAGAACATGTGAGCAAAAGGCCAGCAAAAG
GCCAGGAACCGTAAAAAGGCCGCGTTGCTGGCGTTTTTCCATAGGCTCCGCCCCCCTGACGAGCATCACA
AAAATCGACGCTCAAGTCAGAGGTGGCGAAACCCGACAGGACTATAAAGATACCAGGCGTTTCCCCCTGG
AAGCTCCCTCGTGCGCTCTCCTGTTCCGACCCTGCCGCTTACCGGATACCTGTCCGCCTTTCTCCCTTCG
GGAAGCGTGGCGCTTTCTCATAGCTCACGCTGTAGGTATCTCAGTTCGGTGTAGGTCGTTCGCTCCAAGC
TGGGCTGTGTGCACGAACCCCCCGTTCAGCCCGACCGCTGCGCCTTATCCGGTAACTATCGTCTTGAGTC
CAACCCGGTAAGACACGACTTATCGCCACTGGCAGCAGCCACTGGTAACAGGATTAGCAGAGCGAGGTAT
GTAGGCGGTGCTACAGAGTTCTTGAAGTGGTGGCCTAACTACGGCTACACTAGAAGAACAGTATTTGGTA
TCTGCGCTCTGCTGAAGCCAGTTACCTTCGGAAAAAGAGTTGGTAGCTCTTGATCCGGCAAACAAACCAC
CGCTGGTAGCGGTGGTTTTTTTGTTTGCAAGCAGCAGATTACGCGCAGAAAAAAAGGATCTCAAGAAGAT
CCTTTGATCTTTTCTACGGGGTCTGACGCTCAGTGGAACGAAAACTCACGTTAAGGGATTTTGGTCATGA
GATTATCAAAAAGGATCTTCACCTAGATCCTTTTAAATTAAAAATGAAGTTTTAAATCAATCTAAAGTAT
ATATGAGTAAACTTGGTCTGACAGCGGCCGCAAATGCTAAACCACTGCAGTGGTTACCAGTGCTTGATCA
GTGAGGCACCGATCTCAGCGATCTGCCTATTTCGTTCGTCCATAGTGGCCTGACTCCCCGTCGTGTAGAT
CACTACGATTCGTGAGGGCTTACCATCAGGCCCCAGCGCAGCAATGATGCCGCGAGAGCCGCGTTCACCG
GCCCCCGATTTGTCAGCAATGAACCAGCCAGCAGGGAGGGCCGAGCGAAGAAGTGGTCCTGCTACTTTGT
CCGCCTCCATCCAGTCTATGAGCTGCTGTCGTGATGCTAGAGTAAGAAGTTCGCCAGTGAGTAGTTTCCG
AAGAGTTGTGGCCATTGCTACTGGCATCGTGGTATCACGCTCGTCGTTCGGTATGGCTTCGTTCAACTCT
GGTTCCCAGCGGTCAAGCCGGGTCACATGATCACCCATATTATGAAGAAATGCAGTCAGCTCCTTAGGGC
CTCCGATCGTTGTCAGAAGTAAGTTGGCCGCGGTGTTGTCGCTCATGGTAATGGCAGCACTACACAATTC
TCTTACCGTCATGCCATCCGTAAGATGCTTTTCCGTGACCGGCGAGTACTCAACCAAGTCGTTTTGTGAG
TAGTGTATACGGCGACCAAGCTGCTCTTGCCCGGCGTCTATACGGGACAACACCGCGCCACATAGCAGTA
CTTTGAAAGTGCTCATCATCGGGAATCGTTCTTCGGGGCGGAAAGACTCAAGGATCTTGCCGCTATTGAG
ATCCAGTTCGATATAGCCCACTCTTGCACCCAGTTGATCTTCAGCATCTTTTACTTTCACCAGCGTTTCG
GGGTGTGCAAAAACAGGCAAGCAAAATGCCGCAAAGAAGGGAATGAGTGCGACACGAAAATGTTGGATGC
TCATACTCGTCCTTTTTCAATATTATTGAAGCATTTATCAGGGTTACTAGTACGTCTCTCAAGGATAAGT
AAGTAATATTAAGGTACGGGAGGTATTGGACAGGCCGCAATAAAATATCTTTATTTTCATTACATCTGTG
TGTTGGTTTTTTGTGTGAATCGATAGTACTAACATACGCTCTCCATCAAAACAAAACGAAACAAAACAAA
CTAGCAAAATAGGCTGTCCCCAGTGCAAGTGCAGGTGCCAGAACATTTCTCT
Features (pLannotate 1.2.2; 14 found; start..end, strand, type, name):
    156..187     +  promoter       minP: minimal TATA-box promoter with low basal activity
    220..732     +  CDS            Nluc: NanoLuc® luciferase human codon-optimized
    745..855     +  CDS            ODC1 (fragment): DCOR_HUMAN - Experimental evidence at protein level: Swiss-Prot protein existence level 1. Catalyzes the first and rate-limiting step of polyamine biosynthesis that converts ornithine into putrescine, which is the precursor for the polyamines, spermidine and spermine. Polyamines are essential for cell proliferation and are implicated in cellular processes, ranging from DNA replication to apoptosis. From Homo sapiens (Human).
    907..1028    -  polyA_signal   SV40 poly(A) signal: SV40 polyadenylation signal
   1054..1185    -  CDS            LT_SV40 (fragment): Experimental evidence at protein level: Swiss-Prot protein existence level 1. Isoform 17kT antigen targets host RBL2 for degradation and promotes cell proliferation. Transactivates host cyclin A promoter through its J domain. From Simian virus 40 (SV40).
   1222..1579    +  promoter       SV40 promoter: SV40 enhancer and early promoter
   1610..2647    +  CDS            HygR: hygromycin B phosphotransferase confers resistance to hygromycin
   2671..2719    +  polyA_signal   poly(A) signal: synthetic polyadenylation signal
   2735..2866    +  CDS            TcR (fragment): tetracycline efflux protein; tet; confers resistance to tetracycline
   3046..3634    -  rep_origin     ori: high-copy-number ColE1/pMB1/pBR322/pUC origin of replication
   3834..4694    -  CDS            AmpR: β-lactamase confers resistance to ampicillin, carbenicillin, and related antibiotics
   4695..4736    -  promoter       AmpR promoter (fragment): bla
   4799..4847    +  polyA_signal   poly(A) signal: synthetic polyadenylation signal
   4861..4952    +  misc_feature   pause site: RNA polymerase II transcriptional pause signal from the human α2 globin gene
