[The description below was written by a language model from this plasmid's Addgene catalogue record and pLannotate feature annotations shown in this document.]
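Description:
pNL [NlucP/CEBP-RE/Hygro] Vector is a mammalian luciferase reporter plasmid of about 5 kb, built on a NanoLuc pNL-series backbone and designed to read out transcriptional activity through a C/EBP response element. It is propagated in E. coli as a high-copy plasmid using a ColE1/pUC-type origin with ampicillin selection (β-lactamase). A separate cassette, in which the SV40 enhancer/early promoter drives hygromycin B phosphotransferase followed by a synthetic poly(A) signal, allows selection of stably transfected mammalian cells.

The reporter unit consists of a minimal TATA-box promoter (minP) with low basal activity, followed by human codon-optimised NanoLuc luciferase. NanoLuc is fused at its C-terminus to a fragment of human ornithine decarboxylase, which corresponds to the PEST degradation sequence that gives the destabilised "NlucP" form. The shorter reporter half-life makes the signal follow changes in transcription more closely. An SV40 late poly(A) region terminates the transcript. The C/EBP response element itself is not annotated in the feature table, but the construct name and promoter layout imply that it lies in the unannotated stretch immediately upstream of minP. The catalogue lists human CEBPA as the associated gene, yet no C/EBP coding sequence is present. The insert is a binding-site element, not the transcription factor.

Upstream of the reporter, a synthetic poly(A) signal and an RNA polymerase II transcriptional pause site from the human α2-globin gene reduce read-through from the backbone and so lower background. The short tetracycline-resistance and SV40 large T matches appear to be backbone remnants. The plasmid is typically used in transient or stable reporter assays to monitor C/EBP-dependent transcription.
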