Addgene plasmid #236832: pNL [NlucP/CEBP-RE/Hygro] Vector
Purpose: Express CEBP response element in luciferase reporter assay
Depositing lab: Promega Corporation.
Backbone
  Vector backbone: pNL1.1.CMV[Nluc/CMV] Vector
  Vector type: Luciferase
  Selectable markers: Hygromycin
Growth in bacteria
  Bacterial resistance: Ampicillin, 100 μg/mL
  Growth temperature: 37°C
  Growth strain: DH5alpha
  Copy number: High Copy
Gene/Insert
  Gene/Insert name: CEBP
  Species: H. sapiens (human)
  Mutation: None
  Entrez Gene: CEBPA (a.k.a. C/EBP-alpha, CEBP)
  Promoter: minP
  Tag / fusion protein: NanoLuc (R) (N terminal on backbone)
  Cloning method: Other
Terms and licenses: Academic/Nonprofit Terms; Industry Terms
How to cite: pNL [NlucP/CEBP-RE/Hygro] Vector was a gift from Promega Corporation (Addgene plasmid # 236832 ; http://n2t.net/addgene:236832 ; RRID:Addgene_236832)
